Addgene plasmid #147220: pRSFDuetG-DmXRN1_1323-1355-L1323AQ1326A-DmDCP1_1-127_P
Purpose: Bacterial Expression of DmXRN1_1323-1355-L1323AQ1326A-DmDCP1_1-127
Depositing lab: Elisa Izaurralde. Depositing organization: Max Planck Institute for Developmental Biology. Publication: A direct interaction between DCP1 and XRN1 couples mRNA decapping to 5' exonucleolytic degradation. Braun JE, Truffault V, Boland A, Huntzinger E, Chang CT, Haas G, Weichenrieder O, Coles M, Izaurralde E. Nat Struct Mol Biol. 2012 Dec;19(12):1324-31. doi: 10.1038/nsmb.2413. Epub 2012 Nov 11. PubMed 23142987.
Backbone
  Vector backbone: Unknown
  Vector type: Bacterial Expression
Growth in bacteria
  Bacterial resistance: Kanamycin, 50 μg/mL
  Growth temperature: 37°C
  Growth strain: DH5alpha
  Copy number: Low Copy
Gene/Insert
  Gene/Insert name: DmXRN1_1323-1355-L1323AQ1326A-DmDCP1_1-127
  Species: D. melanogaster (fly)
  Entrez Gene: pcm (a.k.a. Dmel_CG3291, CG3291, DmXrn1, Dmel\CG3291, Pcm, XRN1, XRN1/pcm, Xrn1, Xrn1p)
  Cloning method: Unknown
Terms and licenses: Academic/Nonprofit Terms; Industry Terms: Not Available to Industry
Depositor comments: Plasmids from this collection were made available to the research community and donated after the lab closed. Please note that the sequence provided by the depositing laboratory may be theoretical/predicted or based on Sanger sequencing results. There may be discrepancies between sequencing results obtained by Addgene and the depositor sequence. If an Addgene verified sequence is not available, please contact before placing your order to request that our lab fully sequence the plasmid.
How to cite: pRSFDuetG-DmXRN1_1323-1355-L1323AQ1326A-DmDCP1_1-127_P was a gift from Elisa Izaurralde (Addgene plasmid # 147220 ; http://n2t.net/addgene:147220 ; RRID:Addgene_147220)
