[The description below was written by a language model from this plasmid's Addgene catalogue record and pLannotate feature annotations shown in this document.]
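Description:
pRSFDuetG-DmXRN1_1323-1355-L1323AQ1326A-DmDCP1_1-127_P is a bacterial co-expression plasmid of about 5 kb. The catalogue lists the backbone as unknown, but the name and annotated features point to an RSFDuet-type vector. It carries the RSF1030 origin, which is compatible with other common origins so that it can coexist with additional plasmids in E. coli, a kanamycin resistance gene (aph(3')-Ia), and a lacI repressor gene with its own promoter.

As in Duet vectors, there are two T7 promoter/lac operator units, so transcription depends on T7 RNA polymerase and is induced with IPTG. The first unit, spanning the sequence origin, is followed by a T7 gene 10 ribosome binding site and a roughly 250 nt unannotated stretch. By the construct name, this is presumably where the short Drosophila XRN1 (pacman) peptide, residues 1323–1355 with L1323A and Q1326A substitutions, is encoded, although the feature table does not annotate it. The second unit drives a Schistosoma japonicum GST coding sequence followed by a region matched by homology to human DCP1B. This corresponds to the recorded Drosophila DCP1 residues 1–127 and suggests a GST–DCP1 fusion, though the table does not confirm the reading frame. Downstream lie S-tag and SET1 fragments, which are probably vector remnants, and then the T7 terminator.

The record states only bacterial expression as the purpose. The associated publication concerns a direct DCP1–XRN1 interaction that couples mRNA decapping to 5' exonucleolytic decay, so the double alanine mutant likely tests residues involved in DCP1 binding. The depositor sequence may be theoretical rather than experimentally verified.
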