Features (pLannotate 1.2.2; 19 found; start..end, strand, type, name):
      3..27      +  protein_bind   lac operator: The lac repressor binds to the lac operator to inhibit transcription in E. coli. This inhibition can be relieved by adding lactose or isopropyl-β-D-thiogalactopyranoside (IPTG). lac repressor encoded by lacI
     42..64      +  RBS            RBS: efficient ribosome binding site from bacteriophage T7 gene 10 (Olins and Rangwala, 1989)
    316..334     +  promoter       T7 promoter: promoter for bacteriophage T7 RNA polymerase
    335..359     +  protein_bind   lac operator: The lac repressor binds to the lac operator to inhibit transcription in E. coli. This inhibition can be relieved by adding lactose or isopropyl-β-D-thiogalactopyranoside (IPTG). lac repressor encoded by lacI
    405..1058    +  CDS            GST26_SCHJA: Experimental evidence at protein level: Swiss-Prot protein existence level 1. GST isoenzymes appear to play a central role in the parasite detoxification system. Other functions are also suspected including a role in increasing the solubility of haematin in the parasite gut. From Schistosoma japonicum (Blood fluke).
   1128..1493    +  CDS            DCP1B (fragment): DCP1B_HUMAN - Experimental evidence at protein level: Swiss-Prot protein existence level 1. May play a role in the degradation of mRNAs, both in normal mRNA turnover and in nonsense-mediated mRNA decay. May remove the 7- methyl guanine cap structure from mRNA molecules, yielding a 5'- phosphorylated mRNA fragment and 7m-GDP (By similarity). From Homo sapiens (Human).
   1506..1547    +  CDS            S-Tag (fragment): affinity and epitope tag derived from pancreatic ribonuclease A
   1577..1594    +  CDS            SET1 (fragment): solubility-enhancement tag derived from T7 phage gene 10B
   1602..1649    +  terminator     T7 terminator: transcription terminator for bacteriophage T7 RNA polymerase
   1813..1870    +  promoter       AmpR promoter (fragment): bla
   1879..2694    -  CDS            KanR: aminoglycoside phosphotransferase; aph(3')-Ia; confers resistance to kanamycin in bacteria or G418 (Geneticin®) in eukaryotes
   2695..2786    -  promoter       AmpR promoter: bla
   2802..3551    -  rep_origin     RSF ori: Plasmids containing the RSF 1030 origin of replication can be propagated in E. coli cells that contain additional plasmids with compatible origins.
   3634..3698    -  CDS            TcR (fragment): tetracycline efflux protein; tet; confers resistance to tetracycline
   3713..3734    -  protein_bind   CAP binding site: CAP binding activates transcription in the presence of cAMP. E. coli catabolite activator protein
   3747..4829    -  CDS            lacI: lac repressor; lacI; The lac repressor binds to the lac operator to inhibit transcription in E. coli. This inhibition can be relieved by adding lactose or isopropyl-β-D-thiogalactopyranoside (IPTG).
   4830..4907    -  promoter       lacI promoter: lacI
   4915..4950    -  CDS            TcR (fragment): tetracycline efflux protein; tet; confers resistance to tetracycline
   4953..2       +  promoter       T7 promoter (across the origin): promoter for bacteriophage T7 RNA polymerase
>Addgene plasmid #147220 | pRSFDuetG-DmXRN1_1323-1355-L1323AQ1326A-DmDCP1_1-127_P | depositor full sequence | sequence record 289667 | Full Sequence
GGGGAATTGTGAGCGGATAACAATTCCCCTGTAGAAATAATTTTGTTTAACTTTAATAAGGAGATATACC
ATGGGCAGCAGCCATCACCATCATCACCACAGCGCGGGTCTGGAAGTTCTGTTCCAGGGGCCCCAGGATC
CGGCACTTCAAGCGCAAAGAGCTCCGTTTCCCGGACAAATGCCCAATCTACCCAAGCCACCGCTCTTCTG
GCAGCAAGAGGCGCAGAAGCAGGAGGCGCTGTAGAAGCTTGCGGCCGCATAATGCTTAAGTCGAACAGAA
AGTAATCGTATTGTACACGGCCGCATAATCGAAATTAATACGACTCACTATAGGGGAATTGTGAGCGGAT
AACAATTCCCCATCTTAGTATATTAGTTAAGTATAAGAAGGAGATATACATAATATGTCCCCTATACTAG
GTTATTGGAAAATTAAGGGCCTTGTGCAACCCACTCGACTTCTTTTGGAATATCTTGAAGAAAAATATGA
AGAGCATTTGTATGAGCGCGATGAAGGTGATAAATGGCGAAACAAAAAGTTTGAATTGGGTTTGGAGTTT
CCCAATCTTCCTTATTATATTGATGGTGATGTTAAATTAACACAGTCTATGGCCATCATACGTTATATAG
CTGACAAGCACAACATGTTGGGTGGTTGTCCAAAAGAGCGTGCAGAGATTTCAATGCTTGAAGGAGCGGT
TTTGGATATTAGATACGGTGTTTCGAGAATTGCATATAGTAAAGACTTTGAAACTCTCAAAGTTGATTTT
CTTAGCAAGCTACCTGAAATGCTGAAAATGTTCGAAGATCGTTTATGTCATAAAACATATTTAAATGGTG
ATCATGTAACCCATCCTGACTTCATGTTGTATGACGCTCTTGATGTTGTTTTATACATGGACCCAATGTG
CCTGGATGCGTTCCCAAAATTAGTTTGTTTTAAAAAACGTATTGAAGCTATCCCACAAATTGATAAGTAC
TTGAAATCCAGCAAGTATATAGCATGGCCTTTGCAGGGCTGGCAAGCCACGTTTGGTGGTGGCGACCATC
CTCCAAAATCGGATCTGGAAGTTCTGTTCCAGGGGCCCCATATGGCAGATCTCATGGCCGACGAGAGCAT
CACGCGAATGAACCTGGCGGCCATCAAGAAGATCGACCCGTACGCCAAGGAGATCGTGGATTCGTCCTCG
CACGTCGCCTTCTACACGTTCAACTCGTCGCAGAACGAGTGGGAAAAGACCGATGTGGAGGGAGCCTTCT
TCATATACCACCGCAACGCGGAGCCCTTTCACAGCATCTTCATCAACAACCGACTGAACACCACGTCCTT
CGTGGAGCCCATCACCGGCAGCCTGGAGCTGCAGTCGCAGCCGCCGTTCCTGCTCTACCGCAACGAGCGC
TCGCGCATCCGCGGCTTCTGGTTCTACAACAGCGAGGAGTGCGACCGCATCAGCGGCTTGGTGAACGGGC
TGCTCAAGTCCAAGTAGGGTACCCTCGAGTCTGGTAAAGAAACCGCTGCTGCGAAATTTGAACGCCAGCA
CATGGACTCGTCTACTAGCGCAGCTTAATTAACCTAGGCTGCTGCCACCGCTGAGCAATAACTAGCATAA
CCCCTTGGGGCCTCTAAACGGGTCTTGAGGGGTTTTTTGCTGAAACCTCAGGCATTTGAGAAGCACACGG
TCACACTGCTTCCGGTAGTCAATAAACCGGTAAACCAGCAATAGACATAAGCGGCTATTTAACGACCCTG
CCCTGAACCGACGACAAGCTGACGACCGGGTCTCCGCAAGTGGCACTTTTCGGGGAAATGTGCGCGGAAC
CCCTATTTGTTTATTTTTCTAAATACATTCAAATATGTATCCGCTCATGAATTAATTCTTAGAAAAACTC
ATCGAGCATCAAATGAAACTGCAATTTATTCATATCAGGATTATCAATACCATATTTTTGAAAAAGCCGT
TTCTGTAATGAAGGAGAAAACTCACCGAGGCAGTTCCATAGGATGGCAAGATCCTGGTATCGGTCTGCGA
TTCCGACTCGTCCAACATCAATACAACCTATTAATTTCCCCTCGTCAAAAATAAGGTTATCAAGTGAGAA
ATCACCATGAGTGACGACTGAATCCGGTGAGAATGGCAAAAGTTTATGCATTTCTTTCCAGACTTGTTCA
ACAGGCCAGCCATTACGCTCGTCATCAAAATCACTCGCATCAACCAAACCGTTATTCATTCGTGATTGCG
CCTGAGCGAGACGAAATACGCGGTCGCTGTTAAAAGGACAATTACAAACAGGAATCGAATGCAACCGGCG
CAGGAACACTGCCAGCGCATCAACAATATTTTCACCTGAATCAGGATATTCTTCTAATACCTGGAATGCT
GTTTTCCCGGGGATCGCAGTGGTGAGTAACCATGCATCATCAGGAGTACGGATAAAATGCTTGATGGTCG
GAAGAGGCATAAATTCCGTCAGCCAGTTTAGTCTGACCATCTCATCTGTAACATCATTGGCAACGCTACC
TTTGCCATGTTTCAGAAACAACTCTGGCGCATCGGGCTTCCCATACAATCGATAGATTGTCGCACCTGAT
TGCCCGACATTATCGCGAGCCCATTTATACCCATATAAATCAGCATCCATGTTGGAATTTAATCGCGGCC
TAGAGCAAGACGTTTCCCGTTGAATATGGCTCATACTCTTCCTTTTTCAATATTATTGAAGCATTTATCA
GGGTTATTGTCTCATGAGCGGATACATATTTGAATGTATTTAGAAAAATAAACAAATAGGCATGCAGCGC
TCTTCCGCTTCCTCGCTCACTGACTCGCTACGCTCGGTCGTTCGACTGCGGCGAGCGGTGTCAGCTCACT
CAAAAGCGGTAATACGGTTATCCACAGAATCAGGGGATAAAGCCGGAAAGAACATGTGAGCAAAAAGCAA
AGCACCGGAAGAAGCCAACGCCGCAGGCGTTTTTCCATAGGCTCCGCCCCCCTGACGAGCATCACAAAAA
TCGACGCTCAAGCCAGAGGTGGCGAAACCCGACAGGACTATAAAGATACCAGGCGTTTCCCCCTGGAAGC
TCCCTCGTGCGCTCTCCTGTTCCGACCCTGCCGCTTACCGGATACCTGTCCGCCTTTCTCCCTTCGGGAA
GCGTGGCGCTTTCTCATAGCTCACGCTGTTGGTATCTCAGTTCGGTGTAGGTCGTTCGCTCCAAGCTGGG
CTGTGTGCACGAACCCCCCGTTCAGCCCGACCGCTGCGCCTTATCCGGTAACTATCGTCTTGAGTCCAAC
CCGGTAAGACACGACTTATCGCCACTGGCAGCAGCCATTGGTAACTGATTTAGAGGACTTTGTCTTGAAG
TTATGCACCTGTTAAGGCTAAACTGAAAGAACAGATTTTGGTGAGTGCGGTCCTCCAACCCACTTACCTT
GGTTCAAAGAGTTGGTAGCTCAGCGAACCTTGAGAAAACCACCGTTGGTAGCGGTGGTTTTTCTTTATTT
ATGAGATGATGAATCAATCGGTCTATCAAGTCAACGAACAGCTATTCCGTTACTCTAGATTTCAGTGCAA
TTTATCTCTTCAAATGTAGCACCTGAAGTCAGCCCCATACGATATAAGTTGTAATTCTCATGTTAGTCAT
GCCCCGCGCCCACCGGAAGGAGCTGACTGGGTTGAAGGCTCTCAAGGGCATCGGTCGAGATCCCGGTGCC
TAATGAGTGAGCTAACTTACATTAATTGCGTTGCGCTCACTGCCCGCTTTCCAGTCGGGAAACCTGTCGT
GCCAGCTGCATTAATGAATCGGCCAACGCGCGGGGAGAGGCGGTTTGCGTATTGGGCGCCAGGGTGGTTT
TTCTTTTCACCAGTGAGACGGGCAACAGCTGATTGCCCTTCACCGCCTGGCCCTGAGAGAGTTGCAGCAA
GCGGTCCACGCTGGTTTGCCCCAGCAGGCGAAAATCCTGTTTGATGGTGGTTAACGGCGGGATATAACAT
GAGCTGTCTTCGGTATCGTCGTATCCCACTACCGAGATGTCCGCACCAACGCGCAGCCCGGACTCGGTAA
TGGCGCGCATTGCGCCCAGCGCCATCTGATCGTTGGCAACCAGCATCGCAGTGGGAACGATGCCCTCATT
CAGCATTTGCATGGTTTGTTGAAAACCGGACATGGCACTCCAGTCGCCTTCCCGTTCCGCTATCGGCTGA
ATTTGATTGCGAGTGAGATATTTATGCCAGCCAGCCAGACGCAGACGCGCCGAGACAGAACTTAATGGGC
CCGCTAACAGCGCGATTTGCTGGTGACCCAATGCGACCAGATGCTCCACGCCCAGTCGCGTACCGTCTTC
ATGGGAGAAAATAATACTGTTGATGGGTGTCTGGTCAGAGACATCAAGAAATAACGCCGGAACATTAGTG
CAGGCAGCTTCCACAGCAATGGCATCCTGGTCATCCAGCGGATAGTTAATGATCAGCCCACTGACGCGTT
GCGCGAGAAGATTGTGCACCGCCGCTTTACAGGCTTCGACGCCGCTTCGTTCTACCATCGACACCACCAC
GCTGGCACCCAGTTGATCGGCGCGAGATTTAATCGCCGCGACAATTTGCGACGGCGCGTGCAGGGCCAGA
CTGGAGGTGGCAACGCCAATCAGCAACGACTGTTTGCCCGCCAGTTGTTGTGCCACGCGGTTGGGAATGT
AATTCAGCTCCGCCATCGCCGCTTCCACTTTTTCCCGCGTTTTCGCAGAAACGTGGCTGGCCTGGTTCAC
CACGCGGGAAACGGTCTGATAAGAGACACCGGCATACTCTGCGACATCGTATAACGTTACTGGTTTCACA
TTCACCACCCTGAATTGACTCTCTTCCGGGCGCTATCATGCCATACCGCGAAAGGTTTTGCGCCATTCGA
TGGTGTCCGGGATCTCGACGCTCTCCCTTATGCGACTCCTGCATTAGGAAATTAATACGACTCACTATA
